>Addgene plasmid #166184 | pDONR221-MANF | addgene full sequence | sequence record 329530 | Addgene NGS Result
CTTTCCTGCGTTATCCCCTGATTCTGTGGATAACCGTATTACCGCCTTTGAGTGAGCTGATACCGCTCGC
CGCAGCCGAACGACCGAGCGCAGCGAGTCAGTGAGCGAGGAAGCGGAAGAGCGCCCAATACGCAAACCGC
CTCTCCCCGCGCGTTGGCCGATTCATTAATGCAGCTGGCACGACAGGTTTCCCGACTGGAAAGCGGGCAG
TGAGCGCAACGCAATTAATACGCGTACCGCTAGCCAGGAAGAGTTTGTAGAAACGCAAAAAGGCCATCCG
TCAGGATGGCCTTCTGCTTAGTTTGATGCCTGGCAGTTTATGGCGGGCGTCCTGCCCGCCACCCTCCGGG
CCGTTGCTTCACAACGTTCAAATCCGCTCCCGGCGGATTTGTCCTACTCAGGAGAGCGTTCACCGACAAA
CAACAGATAAAACGAAAGGCCCAGTCTTCCGACTGAGCCTTTCGTTTTATTTGATGCCTGGCAGTTCCCT
ACTCTCGCGTTAACGCTAGCATGGATGTTTTCCCAGTCACGACGTTGTAAAACGACGGCCAGTCTTAAGC
TCGGGCCCCAAATAATGATTTTATTTTGACTGATAGTGACCTGTTCGTTGCAACAAATTGATGAGCAATG
CTTTTTTATAATGCCAACTTTGTACAAAAAAGCAGGCTTCGAAGGAGATAACAAAATGTTGCGTTTAATT
GGGCTATCGGTGGCTCTCGCGCTCACTCTGCTTCCGGGAGCCGCGGAAGCCCTGAAGGAGGGAGAATGTG
AAGTGTGCGCCTCTTTCTTGGGGAAGTTTTATCAGTCGCTGAAGGACAGCAACGCGGACTTCAACAACGC
CGACATCGAGGAGGCGCTGCTAAAAAGCTGCAAAGACGCCAGAGGAAAGGACAACCGCTTTTGTTACTAC
ATCGGAGCAACAAGTGATGCAGCCACCAAGATCATCAACGAGGTGTCCAAACCGCTCAGCTACCACGTTC
CAGTGGAGAAGATCTGTGAGAAACTCAAGAAGAAGGACAGTCAGATCTGTGAGCTGAGATATGACAAACA
GCTGGACCTGACCTCTGTGGACCTGAAGAAGCTTAAAGTGAAAGACCTGAAGAAGATCCTGGAGGAGTGG
GGCGAGTCGTGTAAAGGCTGCGCCGAAAAGTCGGACTTCATCCGTAAAATCACCGAGCTGATGCCCAAGT
ACGCTCCAGCTGCGGCTCAGGCACGGACAGACCTGGACCCAGCTTTCTTGTACAAAGTTGGCATTATAAG
AAAGCATTGCTTATCAATTTGTTGCAACGAACAGGTCACTATCAGTCAAAATAAAATCATTATTTGCCAT
CCAGCTGATATCCCCTATAGTGAGTCGTATTACATGGTCATAGCTGTTTCCTGGCAGCTCTGGCCCGTGT
CTCAAAATCTCTGATGTTACATTGCACAAGATAAAAATATATCATCATGAACAATAAAACTGTCTGCTTA
CATAAACAGTAATACAAGGGGTGTTATGAGCCATATTCAACGGGAAACGTCGAGGCCGCGATTAAATTCC
AACATGGATGCTGATTTATATGGGTATAAATGGGCTCGCGATAATGTCGGGCAATCAGGTGCGACAATCT
ATCGCTTGTATGGGAAGCCCGATGCGCCAGAGTTGTTTCTGAAACATGGCAAAGGTAGCGTTGCCAATGA
TGTTACAGATGAGATGGTCAGACTAAACTGGCTGACGGAATTTATGCCTCTTCCGACCATCAAGCATTTT
ATCCGTACTCCTGATGATGCATGGTTACTCACCACTGCGATCCCCGGAAAAACAGCATTCCAGGTATTAG
AAGAATATCCTGATTCAGGTGAAAATATTGTTGATGCGCTGGCAGTGTTCCTGCGCCGGTTGCATTCGAT
TCCTGTTTGTAATTGTCCTTTTAACAGCGATCGCGTATTTCGTCTCGCTCAGGCGCAATCACGAATGAAT
AACGGTTTGGTTGATGCGAGTGATTTTGATGACGAGCGTAATGGCTGGCCTGTTGAACAAGTCTGGAAAG
AAATGCATAAACTTTTGCCATTCTCACCGGATTCAGTCGTCACTCATGGTGATTTCTCACTTGATAACCT
TATTTTTGACGAGGGGAAATTAATAGGTTGTATTGATGTTGGACGAGTCGGAATCGCAGACCGATACCAG
GATCTTGCCATCCTATGGAACTGCCTCGGTGAGTTTTCTCCTTCATTACAGAAACGGCTTTTTCAAAAAT
ATGGTATTGATAATCCTGATATGAATAAATTGCAGTTTCATTTGATGCTCGATGAGTTTTTCTAATCAGA
ATTGGTTAATTGGTTGTAACACTGGCAGAGCATTACGCTGACTTGACGGGACGGCGCAAGCTCATGACCA
AAATCCCTTAACGTGAGTTACGCGTCGTTCCACTGAGCGTCAGACCCCGTAGAAAAGATCAAAGGATCTT
CTTGAGATCCTTTTTTTCTGCGCGTAATCTGCTGCTTGCAAACAAAAAAACCACCGCTACCAGCGGTGGT
TTGTTTGCCGGATCAAGAGCTACCAACTCTTTTTCCGAAGGTAACTGGCTTCAGCAGAGCGCAGATACCA
AATACTGTTCTTCTAGTGTAGCCGTAGTTAGGCCACCACTTCAAGAACTCTGTAGCACCGCCTACATACC
TCGCTCTGCTAATCCTGTTACCAGTGGCTGCTGCCAGTGGCGATAAGTCGTGTCTTACCGGGTTGGACTC
AAGACGATAGTTACCGGATAAGGCGCAGCGGTCGGGCTGAACGGGGGGTTCGTGCACACAGCCCAGCTTG
GAGCGAACGACCTACACCGAACTGAGATACCTACAGCGTGAGCTATGAGAAAGCGCCACGCTTCCCGAAG
GGAGAAAGGCGGACAGGTATCCGGTAAGCGGCAGGGTCGGAACAGGAGAGCGCACGAGGGAGCTTCCAGG
GGGAAACGCCTGGTATCTTTATAGTCCTGTCGGGTTTCGCCACCTCTGACTTGAGCGTCGATTTTTGTGA
TGCTCGTCAGGGGGGCGGAGCCTATGGAAAAACGCCAGCAACGCGGCCTTTTTACGGTTCCTGGCCTTTT
GCTGGCCTTTTGCTCACATGTT
Features (pLannotate 1.2.2; 10 found; start..end, strand, type, name):
    121..213     +  CDS            lacI (fragment): lac repressor; lacI; The lac repressor binds to the lac operator to inhibit transcription in E. coli. This inhibition can be relieved by adding lactose or isopropyl-β-D-thiogalactopyranoside (IPTG).
    268..295     -  terminator     rrnB T2 terminator: transcription terminator T2 from the E. coli rrnB gene
    427..470     +  terminator     rrnB T1 terminator: Escherichia coli rrnB; transcription terminator T1 from the E. coli rrnB gene
    517..553     -  CDS            lacZα (fragment): LacZα fragment of β-galactosidase; lacZ fragment
    569..668     +  protein_bind   attL1: mutant version of attL; recombination site for the Gateway® LR reaction LR Clonase™
    701..1225    +  CDS            MANF: MANF_BOVIN - Also known as ARMET, ARP. Experimental evidence at protein level: Swiss-Prot protein existence level 1. Selectively promotes the survival of dopaminergic neurons of the ventral mid-brain. Modulates GABAergic transmission to the dopaminergic neurons of the substantia nigra. Enhances spontaneous, as well as evoked, GABAergic inhibitory postsynaptic currents in dopaminergic neurons. Inhibits cell proliferation and endoplasmic reticulum (ER) stress-induced cell death. Retained in the ER/sarcoplasmic reticulum (SR) through association with the endoplasmic reticulum chaperone protein HS
   1227..1326    -  protein_bind   attL2: mutant version of attL; recombination site for the Gateway® LR reaction LR Clonase™
   1344..1362    -  promoter       T7 promoter: promoter for bacteriophage T7 RNA polymerase
   1496..2305    +  CDS            KanR: aminoglycoside phosphotransferase; aph(3')-Ia; confers resistance to kanamycin in bacteria or G418 (Geneticin®) in eukaryotes
   2452..3040    +  rep_origin     ori: high-copy-number ColE1/pMB1/pBR322/pUC origin of replication
