[The description below was written by a language model from this plasmid's Addgene catalogue record and pLannotate feature annotations shown in this document.]
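Description:
pDONR221-MANF is a Gateway entry clone built on the pDONR221 backbone, carrying the coding sequence of MANF (mesencephalic astrocyte-derived neurotrophic factor, also known as ARMET) from the African turquoise killifish, Nothobranchius furzeri. The sequenced plasmid is about 3.1 kb. It is maintained in E. coli through a high-copy ColE1/pUC-type origin of replication and selected with kanamycin via an aminoglycoside phosphotransferase (KanR) gene.

The roughly 540 bp insert sits between attL1 and attL2, the recombination sites produced when a PCR product or attB-flanked fragment is recombined into the donor vector. These sites allow the open reading frame to be moved directionally into any attR-containing destination vector in an LR Clonase reaction. The automated annotation identifies the insert by homology to the bovine MANF protein, an ER-associated factor linked to protection from ER stress-induced cell death and to dopaminergic neuron survival, but the catalogue record gives the species as N. furzeri. The depositor notes that this is a stopless clone, so the ORF lacks a termination codon and can be fused in frame to C-terminal tags or reporters supplied by the destination vector.

As is typical of entry vectors, no promoter is positioned to express the insert. The rrnB T1 and T2 terminators upstream of attL1 insulate the cassette from read-through transcription, and a T7 promoter lies beyond attL2, pointing back toward the insert. Short lacI and lacZα fragments are backbone remnants. The plasmid serves as a source clone for generating MANF expression constructs, and it was deposited in connection with work on protein aggregation and quality control in the aging killifish.
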