Addgene plasmid #166184: pDONR221-MANF
Purpose: Gateway entry vector for N. furzeri MANF
Depositing lab: Daniel Jarosz. Depositing organization: Stanford University. Publication: Tissue-specific landscape of protein aggregation and quality control in an aging vertebrate. Chen YR, Harel I, Singh PP, Ziv I, Moses E, Goshtchevsky U, Machado BE, Brunet A, Jarosz DF. Dev Cell. 2024 Jul 22;59(14):1892-1911.e13. doi: 10.1016/j.devcel.2024.04.014. Epub 2024 May 28. PubMed 38810654.
Backbone
  Vector backbone: pDONR221
  Vector type: Gateway Entry Vector
Growth in bacteria
  Bacterial resistance: Kanamycin, 50 μg/mL
  Growth temperature: 37°C
  Growth strain: DH5alpha
  Copy number: High Copy
Gene/Insert
  Gene/Insert name: MANF
  Species: N. furzeri
  Insert size (bp): 540
  Cloning method: Gateway Cloning
Terms and licenses: Academic/Nonprofit Terms; Industry Terms: Not Available to Industry
Depositor comments: Stopless entry clone. Please visit https://doi.org/10.1101/2022.02.26.482120 for bioRxiv preprint. Also see Harel and Chen et al. 2024 (https://doi.org/10.1016/j.celrep.2023.112787)
How to cite: pDONR221-MANF was a gift from Daniel Jarosz (Addgene plasmid # 166184 ; http://n2t.net/addgene:166184 ; RRID:Addgene_166184)
