>Addgene plasmid #166184 | pDONR221-MANF | depositor partial sequence | sequence record 322733 | insert sequence
ATGTTGCGTTTAATTGGGCTATCGGTGGCTCTCGCGCTCACTCTGCTTCCGGGAGCCGCGGAAGCCCTGA
AGGAGGGAGAATGTGAAGTGTGCGCCTCTTTCTTGGGGAAGTTTTATCAGTCGCTGAAGGACAGCAACGC
GGACTTCAACAACGCCGACATCGAGGAGGCGCTGCTAAAAAGCTGCAAAGACGCCAGAGGAAAGGACAAC
CGCTTTTGTTACTACATCGGAGCAACAAGTGATGCAGCCACCAAGATCATCAACGAGGTGTCCAAACCGC
TCAGCTACCACGTTCCAGTGGAGAAGATCTGTGAGAAACTCAAGAAGAAGGACAGTCAGATCTGTGAGCT
GAGATATGACAAACAGCTGGACCTGACCTCTGTGGACCTGAAGAAGCTTAAAGTGAAAGACCTGAAGAAG
ATCCTGGAGGAGTGGGGCGAGTCGTGTAAAGGCTGCGCCGAAAAGTCGGACTTCATCCGTAAAATCACCG
AGCTGATGCCCAAGTACGCTCCAGCTGCGGCTCAGGCACGGACAGACCTG
